Addgene plasmid #48521: pFUSB4_GCGC
Depositing lab: Stephen Ekker. Depositing organization: Mayo Foundation for Medical Education and Research. Publication: High Efficiency In Vivo Genome Engineering with a Simplified 15-RVD GoldyTALEN Design. Ma AC, Lee HB, Clark KJ, Ekker SC. PLoS One. 2013 May 29;8(5):e65259. doi: 10.1371/journal.pone.0065259. Print 2013. PubMed 23734242.
Backbone
  Vector backbone: pFUS_B4
  Vector type: Mammalian Expression, TALEN
Growth in bacteria
  Bacterial resistance: Spectinomycin, 50 μg/mL
  Growth temperature: 37°C
  Growth strain: Top10
  Copy number: Unknown
Gene/Insert
  Gene/Insert name: RVD sequence: NN HD NN HD
  Species: Synthetic
  Cloning method: Unknown
  Sequencing primers: 5′ ttgatgcctggcagttccct; 3′ cgaaccgaacaggcttatgt
Terms and licenses: Academic/Nonprofit Terms; Industry Terms: Not Available to Industry
Depositor comments: Plasmid was created using Golden Gate cloning.
How to cite: pFUSB4_GCGC was a gift from Stephen Ekker (Addgene plasmid # 48521 ; http://n2t.net/addgene:48521 ; RRID:Addgene_48521)
