[The description below was written by a language model from this plasmid's Addgene catalogue record and pLannotate feature annotations shown in this document.]
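Description:
pFUSB4_GCGC is a small (about 2.9 kb) bacterial intermediate plasmid for Golden Gate assembly of TALE nuclease repeat arrays, built on the pFUS_B4 array vector. Its synthetic insert is a pre-assembled block of four TALE repeats with the repeat-variable diresidues NN HD NN HD. By the standard TALE code (NN for G, HD for C), this block recognises the DNA sequence GCGC, as the plasmid name indicates. The depositor notes that it was made by Golden Gate cloning. The repeat block itself is not annotated in the automated feature table, which picks up only backbone elements.

The plasmid is propagated in E. coli from a high-copy ColE1/pUC-type origin and selected with spectinomycin through an aadA (SmR) aminoglycoside adenylyltransferase gene. That gene sits downstream of a fragment of the class 1 integron Pc promoter and a short remnant of a gentamicin resistance gene. Small leftover pieces of lacZα and lacI are also present, the lacZα remnant being consistent with a screening cassette displaced by the repeat array, though the record does not say so. rrnB T1 and T2 terminators flank the cloning region and insulate it from read-through transcription.

Although the catalogue lists the vector type as mammalian expression/TALEN, no eukaryotic promoter, nuclease domain or polyadenylation signal is annotated, so the plasmid appears to serve as a building block rather than an expression construct. The associated publication describes a simplified 15-RVD GoldyTALEN design for in vivo genome engineering. Ready-made four-repeat modules of this kind would allow a full array to be joined with other pre-assembled blocks into a final TALEN backbone in fewer steps.
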