Features (pLannotate 1.2.2; 8 found; start..end, strand, type, name):
      3..39      -  CDS            lacZα (fragment): LacZα fragment of β-galactosidase; lacZ fragment
    596..619     +  promoter       Pc promoter (fragment): intI1 (promoter lies within the coding sequence); class 1 integron promoter
    795..851     +  CDS            GmR (fragment): gentamycin acetyltransferase; aacC1; confers resistance to gentamycin
    858..1649    +  CDS            SmR: aminoglycoside adenylyltransferase (Murphy, 1985); aadA; confers resistance to spectinomycin and streptomycin
   1742..2330    +  rep_origin     ori: high-copy-number ColE1/pMB1/pBR322/pUC origin of replication
   2513..2605    +  CDS            lacI (fragment): lac repressor; lacI; The lac repressor binds to the lac operator to inhibit transcription in E. coli. This inhibition can be relieved by adding lactose or isopropyl-β-D-thiogalactopyranoside (IPTG).
   2660..2687    -  terminator     rrnB T2 terminator: transcription terminator T2 from the E. coli rrnB gene
   2819..2862    +  terminator     rrnB T1 terminator: Escherichia coli rrnB; transcription terminator T1 from the E. coli rrnB gene
>Addgene plasmid #48521 | pFUSB4_GCGC | depositor full sequence | sequence record 70221 | Full Sequence
ATGTTTTCCCAGTCACGACGTTGTAAAACGACGGCCAGTCTTAAGCGTCTCATGGCCTGACCCCGGACCA
AGTGGTGGCCTATCGCCAGCAACAATGGCGGCAAGCAAGCGCTCGAAACGGTGCAGCGGCTGTTGCCGGT
GCTGTGCCAGGACCATGGCCTGACTCCGGACCAAGTGGTGGCTATCGCCAGCCACGATGGCGGCAAGCAA
GCGCTCGAAACGGTGCAGCGGCTGTTGCCGGTGCTGTGCCAGGACCATGGCCTGACCCCGGACCAAGTGG
TGGCTATCGCCAGCAACAATGGCGGCAAGCAAGCGCTCGAAACGGTGCAGCGGCTGTTGCCGGTGCTGTG
CCAGGACCATGGCCTGACTCCGGACCAAGTGGTGGCTATCGCCAGCCACGATGGCGGCAAGCAAGCGCTC
GAAACGGTGCAGCGGCTGTTGCCGGTGCTGTGCCAGGACCATGGCCTGACCCCGGACCAAGTGGTGGCTA
TCGAGACGTCTAGACCAGCCAGGACAGAAATGCCTCGACTTCGCTGCTACCCAAGGTTGCCGGGTGACGC
ACACCGTGGAAACGGATGAAGGCACGAACCCAGTGGACATAAGCCTGTTCGGTTCGTAAGCTGTAATGCA
AGTAGCGTATGCGCTCACGCAACTGGTCCAGAACCTTGACCGAACGCAGCGGTGGTAACGGCGCAGTGGC
GGTTTTCATGGCTTGTTATGACTGTTTTTTTGGGGTACAGTCTATGCCTCGGGCATCCAAGCAGCAAGCG
CGTTACGCCGTGGGTCGATGTTTGATGTTATGGAGCAGCAACGATGTTACGCAGCAGGGCAGTCGCCCTA
AAACAAAGTTAAACATTATGAGGGAAGCGGTGATCGCCGAAGTATCGACTCAACTATCAGAGGTAGTTGG
CGTCATCGAGCGCCATCTCGAACCGACGTTGCTGGCCGTACATTTGTACGGCTCCGCAGTGGATGGCGGC
CTGAAGCCACACAGTGATATTGATTTGCTGGTTACGGTGACCGTAAGGCTTGATGAAACAACGCGGCGAG
CTTTGATCAACGACCTTTTGGAAACTTCGGCTTCCCCTGGAGAGAGCGAGATTCTCCGCGCTGTAGAAGT
CACCATTGTTGTGCACGACGACATCATTCCGTGGCGTTATCCAGCTAAGCGCGAACTGCAATTTGGAGAA
TGGCAGCGCAATGACATTCTTGCAGGTATCTTCGAGCCAGCCACGATCGACATTGATCTGGCTATCTTGC
TGACAAAAGCAAGAGAACATAGCGTTGCCTTGGTAGGTCCAGCGGCGGAGGAACTCTTTGATCCGGTTCC
TGAACAGGATCTATTTGAGGCGCTAAATGAAACCTTAACGCTATGGAACTCGCCGCCCGACTGGGCTGGC
GATGAGCGAAATGTAGTGCTTACGTTGTCCCGCATTTGGTACAGCGCAGTAACCGGCAAAATCGCGCCGA
AGGATGTCGCTGCCGACTGGGCAATGGAGCGCCTGCCGGCCCAGTATCAGCCCGTCATACTTGAAGCTAG
ACAGGCTTATCTTGGACAAGAAGAAGATCGCTTGGCCTCGCGCGCAGATCAGTTGGAAGAATTTGTCCAC
TACGTGAAAGGCGAGATCACCAAGGTAGTCGGCAAATAACCCTCGAGCCACCCATGACCAAAATCCCTTA
ACGTGAGTTACGCGTCGTTCCACTGAGCGTCAGACCCCGTAGAAAAGATCAAAGGATCTTCTTGAGATCC
TTTTTTTCTGCGCGTAATCTGCTGCTTGCAAACAAAAAAACCACCGCTACCAGCGGTGGTTTGTTTGCCG
GATCAAGAGCTACCAACTCTTTTTCCGAAGGTAACTGGCTTCAGCAGAGCGCAGATACCAAATACTGTCC
TTCTAGTGTAGCCGTAGTTAGGCCACCACTTCAAGAACTCTGTAGCACCGCCTACATACCTCGCTCTGCT
AATCCTGTTACCAGTGGCTGCTGCCAGTGGCGATAAGTCGTGTCTTACCGGGTTGGACTCAAGACGATAG
TTACCGGATAAGGCGCAGCGGTCGGGCTGAACGGGGGGTTCGTGCACACAGCCCAGCTTGGAGCGAACGA
CCTACACCGAACTGAGATACCTACAGCGTGAGCATTGAGAAAGCGCCACGCTTCCCGAAGGGAGAAAGGC
GGACAGGTATCCGGTAAGCGGCAGGGTCGGAACAGGAGAGCGCACGAGGGAGCTTCCAGGGGGAAACGCC
TGGTATCTTTATAGTCCTGTCGGGTTTCGCCACCTCTGACTTGAGCGTCGATTTTTGTGATGCTCGTCAG
GGGGGCGGAGCCTATGGAAAAACGCCAGCAACGCGGCCTTTTTACGGTTCCTGGCCTTTTGCTGGCCTTT
TGCTCACATGTTCTTTCCTGCGTTATCCCCTGATTCTGTGGATAACCGTATTACCGCCTTTGAGTGAGCT
GATACCGCTCGCCGCAGCCGAACGACCGAGCGCAGCGAGTCAGTGAGCGAGGAAGCGGAAGAGCGCCCAA
TACGCAAACCGCCTCTCCCCGCGCGTTGGCCGATTCATTAATGCAGCTGGCACGACAGGTTTCCCGACTG
GAAAGCGGGCAGTGAGCGCAACGCAATTAATACGCGTACCGCTAGCCAGGAAGAGTTTGTAGAAACGCAA
AAAGGCCATCCGTCAGGATGGCCTTCTGCTTAGTTTGATGCCTGGCAGTTTATGGCGGGCGTCCTGCCCG
CCACCCTCCGGGCCGTTGCTTCACAACGTTCAAATCCGCTCCCGGCGGATTTGTCCTACTCAGGAGAGCG
TTCACCGACAAACAACAGATAAAACGAAAGGCCCAGTCTTCCGACTGAGCCTTTCGTTTTATTTGATGCC
TGGCAGTTCCCTACTCTCGCGTTAACGCTAGCATGG
