>Addgene plasmid #48521 | pFUSB4_GCGC | addgene partial sequence | sequence record 70878 | pCR8_F1 5'-ttgatgcctggcagttccct-3'
TCACGACGTTGTAAAACGACGGCCAGTCTTAAGCGTCTCATGGCCTGACCCCGGACCAAGTGGTGGCTAT
CGCCAGCAACAATGGCGGCAAGCAAGCGCTCGAAACGGTGCAGCGGCTGTTGCCGGTGCTGTGCCAGGAC
CATGGCCTGACTCCGGACCAAGTGGTGGCTATCGCCAGCCACGATGGCGGCAAGCAAGCGCTCGAAACGG
TGCAGCGGCTGTTGCCGGTGCTGTGCCAGGACCATGGCCTGACCCCGGACCAAGTGGTGGCTATCGCCAG
CAACAATGGCGGCAAGCAAGCGCTCGAAACGGTGCAGCGGCTGTTGCCGGTGCTGTGCCAGGACCATGGC
CTGACTCCGGACCAAGTGGTGGCTATCGCCAGCCACGATGGCGGCAAGCAAGCGCTCGAAACGGTGCAGC
GGCTGTTGCCGGTGCTGTGCCAGGACCATGGCCTGACCCCGGACCAAGTGGTGGCTATCGAGACGTCTAG
ACCAGCCAGGACAGAAATGCCTCGACTTCGCTGCTACCCAAGGTTGCCGGGTGACGCACACCGTGGAAAC
GGATGAAGGCACGAACCCAGTGGACATAAGCCTGTTCGGTTCGTAAGCTGTAATGCAAGTAGCGTATGCG
CTCACGCAACTGGTCCAGAACCTTGACCGAACGCAGCGGTGGTAACGGCGCAGTGGCGGTTTTCATGGCT
TGTTATGACTGTTTTTTTGGGGTACAGTCTATGCCTCGGGCATCCAAGCAGCAAGCGCGTTACGCCGTGG
GTCGATGTTTGATGTTATGGAGCAGCAACGATGTTACGCAGCA
